>Addgene plasmid #40735 | KLC2 | depositor partial sequence | sequence record 53497 | KLC2 insert
GCTGTGCCACTCTGCAAGCAGGCACTCGAAGACCTGGAGAAGACGTCAGGCCACGACCACCCTGACGTTG
CCACCATGCTGAACATCCTGGCACTGGTCTATCGGGATCAGAACAAGTACAAGGAGGCTGCCCACCTGCT
CAATGATGCTCTGGCCATCCGGGAGAAAACACTGGGCAAGGACCACCCAGCCGTGGCTGCGACACTAAAC
AACCTGGCAGTCCTGTATGGCAAGAGGGGCAAGTACAAGGAGGCTGAGCCATTGTGCAAGCGGGCACTGG
AGATCCGGGAGAAGGTCCTGGGCAAGTTTCACCCAGATGTGGCCAAGCAGCTCAGCAACCTGGCCCTGCT
GTGCCAGAACCAGGGCAAAGCTGAGGAGGTGGAATATTACTATCGGCGGGCACTGGAGATCTATGCTACA
CGCCTCGGGCCCGATGACCCCAATGTGGCCAAGACCAAGAACAACCTGGCTTCCTGCTACCTGAAGCAGG
GCAAGTACCAGGATGCGGAGACCTTGTACAAGGAGATCCTCACCCGCGCTCATGAGAAAGAGTTTGGCTC
TGTCAATGGGGACAACAAGCCCATCTGGATGCACGCAGAGGAGCGGGAGGAAAGCAAGGATAAGCGCCGG
GACAGCGCCCCCTATGGGGAATACGGCAGCTGGTACAAGGCCTGTAAAGTAGACAGCCCCACAGTCAACA
CCACCCTGCGCAGCTTGGGGGCCCTATACCGGCGCCAGGGCAAGCTGGAAGCCGCGCACACACTAGAGGA
CTGTGCCAGCCGTAACCGCAAG
