>Addgene plasmid #40735 | KLC2 | addgene partial sequence | sequence record 54067 | T7 5'-TAATACGACTCACTATAGGG-3'
GAATATTTTGTTTACTTTAAGAAGGAGATATACCATGGGCAGCAGCCATCATCATCATCATCACAGCAGC
GGCCTGGTTCCGCGTGGTAGTGCTGTGCCACTCTGCAAGCAGGCACTCGAAGACCTGGAGAAGACGTCAG
GCCACGACCACCCTGACGTTGCCACCATGCTGAACATCCTGGCACTGGTCTATCGGGATCAGAACAAGTA
CAAGGAGGCTGCCCACCTGCTCAATGATGCTCTGGCCATCCGGGAGAAAACACTGGGCAAGGACCACCCA
GCCGTGGCTGCGACACTAAACAACCTGGCAGTCCTGTATGGCAAGAGGGGCAAGTACAAGGAGGCTGAGC
CATTGTGCAAGCGGGCACTGGAGATCCGGGAGAAGGTCCTGGGCAAGTTTCACCCAGATGTGGCCAAGCA
GCTCAGCAACCTGGCCCTGCTGTGCCAGAACCAGGGCAAAGCTGAGGAGGTGGAATATTACTATCGGCGG
GCACTGGAGATCTATGCTACACGCCTCGGGCCCGATGACCCCAATGTGGCCAAGACCAAGAACAACCTGG
CTTCCTGCTACCTGAAGCAGGGCAAGTACCAGGATGCGGAGACCTTGTACAAGGAGATCCTCACCCGCGC
TCATGAGAAAGAGTTTGGCTCTGTCAATGGGGACAACAAGCCCATCTGGATGCACGCAGAGGAGCGGGAG
GAAAGCAAGGATAAGCGCCGGGACAGCGCCCCCTATGGGGAATACGGCAGCTGGTACAAGGCCTGTAAAG
TAGACAGCCCCACAGTCAACACCACCCTGCGCAGCTTGGGGGCCCTATACCGGCGCCAGGGCAAGCTGGA
AGCCGCGCACACACTAGAGGACTGTGCCAGCCGTAACCGCAAGTGATGAC
