[The description below was written by a language model from this plasmid's Addgene catalogue record.]
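Description:
KLC2 is a bacterial expression plasmid built on pET28a-LIC, a ligation-independent-cloning derivative of the pET28a vector produced by a structural genomics group. It carries a 792 bp insert from human KLC2, the gene for kinesin light chain 2, a subunit of the kinesin-1 motor complex involved in cargo recognition. The record notes that the insert may not represent the full open reading frame. This fits its short length and stated purpose, since constructs for structure determination are often trimmed to a well-behaved domain. The alternative names include a Protein Data Bank entry, suggesting that the fragment is associated with a solved structure. The exact residue boundaries are not given.

The insert was introduced by ligation-independent cloning and is fused at its N terminus to a 6xHis tag followed by a TEV protease recognition site. This allows capture of the recombinant protein by immobilised metal affinity chromatography, with optional removal of the tag by TEV cleavage before crystallisation or other biophysical work. The promoter is not explicitly listed, but the T7 and T7-terminator sequencing primers agree with the T7 promoter and terminator arrangement typical of pET vectors, in which expression depends on a host supplying T7 RNA polymerase. The plasmid is selected with kanamycin, is described as low copy, and is maintained in a standard cloning strain, DH5alpha. No feature table accompanies the record, so details such as the origin of replication and any lac repressor elements are not stated here.
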