Addgene plasmid #40735: KLC2
Purpose: Bacterial expression for structure determination; may not be full ORF
Depositing lab: Cheryl Arrowsmith. Depositing organization: University of Toronto.
Backbone
  Vector backbone: pET28a-LIC
  Backbone manufacturer: SGC
  Vector type: Bacterial Expression
Growth in bacteria
  Bacterial resistance: Kanamycin, 50 μg/mL
  Growth temperature: 37°C
  Growth strain: DH5alpha
  Copy number: Low Copy
Gene/Insert
  Gene/Insert name: KLC2 (alt names: kinesin light chain 2; FLJ12387; PDB:3CEQ)
  Species: H. sapiens (human)
  Insert size (bp): 792
  GenBank ID: 64837
  Entrez Gene: KLC2
  Tag / fusion protein: 6xHis TEV (N terminal on insert)
  Cloning method: Ligation Independent Cloning
  Sequencing primers: 5′ T7; 3′ T7-term
Terms and licenses: Academic/Nonprofit Terms; Industry Terms: Not Available to Industry
How to cite: KLC2 was a gift from Cheryl Arrowsmith (Addgene plasmid # 40735 ; http://n2t.net/addgene:40735 ; RRID:Addgene_40735)
